Addgene plasmid #105824: mV-TtCBD_656
Purpose: Expresses mVenus-fusion protein of MxCBD (Thermus thermophilus CarH)
Depositing lab: Harald Janovjak. Depositing organization: Institute of Science and Technology Austria (I.S.T. Austria). Publication: Green-Light-Induced Inactivation of Receptor Signaling Using Cobalamin-Binding Domains. Kainrath S, Stadler M, Reichhart E, Distel M, Janovjak H. Angew Chem Int Ed Engl. 2017 Apr 10;56(16):4608-4611. doi: 10.1002/anie.201611998. Epub 2017 Mar 20. PubMed 28319307.
Backbone
  Vector backbone: pcDNA3.1-
  Vector type: Mammalian Expression
Growth in bacteria
  Bacterial resistance: Ampicillin, 100 μg/mL
  Growth temperature: 37°C
  Growth strain: DH5alpha
  Copy number: Unknown
Gene/Insert
  Gene/Insert name: mV-TtCBD
Terms and licenses: Academic/Nonprofit Terms; Industry Terms: Not Available to Industry
How to cite: mV-TtCBD_656 was a gift from Harald Janovjak (Addgene plasmid # 105824 ; http://n2t.net/addgene:105824 ; RRID:Addgene_105824)
