[The description below was written by a language model from this plasmid's Addgene catalogue record and pLannotate feature annotations shown in this document.]
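Description:
mV-TtCBD_656 is a mammalian expression plasmid built on the pcDNA3.1(-) backbone that encodes a fusion of the monomeric yellow fluorescent protein mVenus to a fragment of CarH from Thermus thermophilus. The catalogue purpose line calls the domain "MxCBD" while also naming Thermus thermophilus CarH. The plasmid name, insert name and feature annotation all point to the T. thermophilus protein, so "Mx" looks like a labelling slip in the record. CarH is a cobalamin-dependent, light-responsive transcriptional regulator of carotenoid genes. The annotated fragment of roughly 620 bp lies directly downstream of mVenus, which places the fluorescent protein at the N-terminus and the cobalamin-binding domain (CBD) at the C-terminus.

Expression is driven by the human CMV immediate-early enhancer and promoter and terminated by the bGH polyadenylation signal. A T7 promoter upstream of the coding sequence allows in vitro transcription or serves as a sequencing primer site. A second cassette, made up of the SV40 early promoter, the neomycin phosphotransferase gene and the SV40 poly(A) signal, permits G418 selection of stably transfected mammalian cells. In E. coli the plasmid is maintained through a high-copy ColE1/pUC-type origin and selected with ampicillin via the bla gene, and an f1 origin is also present. The short HIV LTR, ble, lacI and bom fragments are most likely annotation hits to residual backbone sequence rather than functional elements.

The two sequence records, the depositor's and the repository's NGS result, differ by only a few nucleotides in length and carry the same features in the same order from different start points. The associated publication concerns green-light-induced inactivation of receptor signalling using cobalamin-binding domains, so this construct probably provides a fluorescently tagged CBD for studying the domain's expression or light-dependent behaviour in mammalian cells. The record does not specify the exact assay.
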