Features (pLannotate 1.2.2; 21 found; start..end, strand, type, name):
     28..80      -  misc_feature   bom (fragment): basis of mobility region from pBR322
    235..614     +  enhancer       CMV enhancer: human cytomegalovirus immediate early enhancer
    615..818     +  promoter       CMV promoter: human cytomegalovirus (CMV) immediate early promoter
    814..847     +  LTR            5' LTR (truncated) (fragment): truncated 5' long terminal repeat (LTR) from HIV-1
    863..881     +  promoter       T7 promoter: promoter for bacteriophage T7 RNA polymerase
    919..1635    +  CDS            mVenus: mVenus is a basic (constitutively fluorescent) yellow fluorescent protein published in 2006, derived from Aequorea victoria. It is reported to be a rapidly-maturing monomer with moderate acid sensitivity.
   1657..2274    +  CDS            carH (fragment): CARH_THET8 - Experimental evidence at protein level: Swiss-Prot protein existence level 1. Negative regulator of genes involved in carotenoid biosynthesis. From Thermus thermophilus (strain ATCC 27634 / DSM 579 / HB8).
   2360..2584    +  polyA_signal   bGH poly(A) signal: bovine growth hormone polyadenylation signal
   2588..2609    +  promoter       SV40 promoter (fragment): SV40 enhancer and early promoter
   2630..3058    +  rep_origin     f1 ori (sequence partly withheld): f1 bacteriophage origin of replication; arrow indicates direction of (+) strand synthesis
   3072..3401    +  promoter       SV40 promoter: SV40 enhancer and early promoter
   3468..4259    +  CDS            neo: KKA2_KLEPN - Also known as kan, nptII. Experimental evidence at protein level: Swiss-Prot protein existence level 1. Resistance to kanamycin, neomycin, paromomycin, ribostamycin, butirosin and gentamicin B. From Klebsiella pneumoniae.
   4283..4441    +  CDS            ble (fragment): BLE_KLEPN - Experimental evidence at protein level: Swiss-Prot protein existence level 1. Binding protein with a strong affinity to the bleomycin family of antibiotics. Binds to CL990; an antimitotic-antibiotic compound. From Klebsiella pneumoniae.
   4436..4557    +  polyA_signal   SV40 poly(A) signal: SV40 polyadenylation signal
   4630..4646    -  protein_bind   lac operator: The lac repressor binds to the lac operator to inhibit transcription in E. coli. This inhibition can be relieved by adding lactose or isopropyl-β-D-thiogalactopyranoside (IPTG). lac repressor encoded by lacI
   4654..4684    -  promoter       lac promoter: promoter for the E. coli lac operon
   4699..4720    -  protein_bind   CAP binding site: CAP binding activates transcription in the presence of cAMP. E. coli catabolite activator protein
   4733..4825    -  CDS            lacI (fragment): lac repressor; lacI; The lac repressor binds to the lac operator to inhibit transcription in E. coli. This inhibition can be relieved by adding lactose or isopropyl-β-D-thiogalactopyranoside (IPTG).
   5008..5593    -  rep_origin     ori: high-copy-number ColE1/pMB1/pBR322/pUC origin of replication
   5764..6624    -  CDS            AmpR: β-lactamase; bla; confers resistance to ampicillin, carbenicillin, and related antibiotics
   6625..6729    -  promoter       AmpR promoter: bla
>Addgene plasmid #105824 | mV-TtCBD_656 | depositor full sequence | sequence record 200397 | mV-TtCBD_656 sequence 6760 bps
GACGGATCGGGAGATCTCCCGATCCCCTATGGTGCACTCTCAGTACAATCTGCTCTGATGCCGCATAGTT
AAGCCAGTATCTGCTCCCTGCTTGTGTGTTGGAGGTCGCTGAGTAGTGCGCGAGCAAAATTTAAGCTACA
ACAAGGCAAGGCTTGACCGACAATTGCATGAAGAATCTGCTTAGGGTTAGGCGTTTTGCGCTGCTTCGCG
ATGTACGGGCCAGATATACGCGTTGACATTGATTATTGACTAGTTATTAATAGTAATCAATTACGGGGTC
ATTAGTTCATAGCCCATATATGGAGTTCCGCGTTACATAACTTACGGTAAATGGCCCGCCTGGCTGACCG
CCCAACGACCCCCGCCCATTGACGTCAATAATGACGTATGTTCCCATAGTAACGCCAATAGGGACTTTCC
ATTGACGTCAATGGGTGGAGTATTTACGGTAAACTGCCCACTTGGCAGTACATCAAGTGTATCATATGCC
AAGTACGCCCCCTATTGACGTCAATGACGGTAAATGGCCCGCCTGGCATTATGCCCAGTACATGACCTTA
TGGGACTTTCCTACTTGGCAGTACATCTACGTATTAGTCATCGCTATTACCATGGTGATGCGGTTTTGGC
AGTACATCAATGGGCGTGGATAGCGGTTTGACTCACGGGGATTTCCAAGTCTCCACCCCATTGACGTCAA
TGGGAGTTTGTTTTGGCACCAAAATCAACGGGACTTTCCAAAATGTCGTAACAACTCCGCCCCATTGACG
CAAATGGGCGGTAGGCGTGTACGGTGGGAGGTCTATATAAGCAGAGCTCTCTGGCTAACTAGAGAACCCA
CTGCTTACTGGCTTATCGAAATTAATACGACTCACTATAGGGAGACCCAAGCTGGCTAGCGGCGCCGGTA
CCGGTAGCATGGTGAGCAAGGGCGAGGAGCTGTTCACCGGGGTGGTGCCCATCCTGGTCGAGCTGGACGG
CGACGTAAACGGCCACAAGTTCAGCGTGTCCGGCGAGGGCGAGGGCGATGCCACCTACGGCAAGCTGACC
CTGAAGCTGATCTGCACCACCGGCAAGCTGCCCGTGCCCTGGCCCACCCTCGTGACCACCCTGGGCTACG
GCCTGCAGTGCTTCGCCCGCTACCCCGACCACATGAAGCAGCACGACTTCTTCAAGTCCGCCATGCCCGA
AGGCTACGTCCAGGAGCGCACCATCTTCTTCAAGGACGACGGCAACTACAAGACCCGCGCCGAGGTGAAG
TTCGAGGGCGACACCCTGGTGAACCGCATCGAGCTGAAGGGCATCGACTTCAAGGAGGACGGCAACATCC
TGGGGCACAAGCTGGAGTACAACTACAACAGCCACAACGTCTATATCACCGCCGACAAGCAGAAGAACGG
CATCAAGGCCAACTTCAAGATCCGCCACAACATCGAGGACGGCGGCGTGCAGCTCGCCGACCACTACCAG
CAGAACACCCCCATCGGCGACGGCCCCGTGCTGCTGCCCGACAACCACTACCTGAGCTACCAGTCCAAAC
TGAGCAAAGACCCCAACGAGAAGCGCGATCACATGGTCCTGCTGGAGTTCGTGACCGCCGCCGGGATCAC
TCTCGGCATGGACGAGCTGTACAAGGGCAGTTCAGGATCATCCGGTCCCGAGGACCTCGGCACCGGACTC
CTCGAAGCACTCTTGAGAGGAGATTTGGCCGGCGCCGAGGCTCTCTTTCGACGGGGGCTTAGGTTTTGGG
GACCCGAGGGTATTCTGGAGCACCTGCTCCTGCCTGTGCTTCGGGAGGTGGGAGAAGCCTGGCATCGCGG
CGAGATCGGTGTGGCCGAGGAGCATCTGGCATCCACATTTCTGCGCGCGAGACTGCAGGAGCTGCTCGAC
CTCGCCGGGTTCCCACCTGGCCCCCCCGTGCTGGTAACCACGCCACCAGGGGAGAGGCACGAGATCGGCG
CAATGTTGGCTGCCTATCACCTGCGAAGGAAGGGCGTGCCAGCGCTGTACTTGGGACCAGACACCCCCCT
CCCCGATCTCAGAGCACTTGCGAGACGGCTCGGAGCCGGAGCGGTGGTTCTGTCAGCTTTGCTTTCCGAG
CCTCTCAGGGCGTTGCCAGACGGCGCACTGAAAGACTTGGCACCTCGGGTGTTCCTGGGAGGGCAAGGAG
CCGGCCCTGAAGAGGCCCGACGGCTCGGGGCCGAGTACATGGAAGATCTGAAGGGATTGGCCGAAGCACT
GTGGCTTCCAAGAGGACCAGAGAAAGAAGCAATCCCCGGATAAAAGCTTGATCCGGCTGCTAACAAAGCG
GATCCGAGCTCGGTACCAAGCTTAAGTTTAAACCGCTGATCAGCCTCGACTGTGCCTTCTAGTTGCCAGC
CATCTGTTGTTTGCCCCTCCCCCGTGCCTTCCTTGACCCTGGAAGGTGCCACTCCCACTGTCCTTTCCTA
ATAAAATGAGGAAATTGCATCGCATTGTCTGAGTAGGTGTCATTCTATTCTGGGGGGTGGGGTGGGGCAG
GACAGCAAGGGGGAGGATTGGGAAGACAATAGCAGGCATGCTGGGGATGCGGTGGGCTCTATGGCTTCTG
AGGCGGAAAGAACCAGCTGGGGCTCTAGGGGGTATCCCC
[124 nt withheld, positions 2630-2753]
C
[91 nt withheld, positions 2755-2845]
A
[49 nt withheld, positions 2847-2895]
CCTTTGACGTTGGAGTCCACGTTCTTT
[37 nt withheld, positions 2923-2959]
ACCCTATCTCGGTCTATTCTTTTGATTTATAAGGGATTTTGCCGATTTCGGCCTATTGGTTAAAAAATGA
GCTGATTTAACAAAAATTTAACGCGAATTAATTCTGTGGAATGTGTGTCAGTTAGGGTGTGGAAAGTCCC
CAGGCTCCCCAGCAGGCAGAAGTATGCAAAGCATGCATCTCAATTAGTCAGCAACCAGGTGTGGAAAGTC
CCCAGGCTCCCCAGCAGGCAGAAGTATGCAAAGCATGCATCTCAATTAGTCAGCAACCATAGTCCCGCCC
CTAACTCCGCCCATCCCGCCCCTAACTCCGCCCAGTTCCGCCCATTCTCCGCCCCATGGCTGACTAATTT
TTTTTATTTATGCAGAGGCCGAGGCCGCCTCTGCCTCTGAGCTATTCCAGAAGTAGTGAGGAGGCTTTTT
TGGAGGCCTAGGCTTTTGCAAAAAGCTCCCGGGAGCTTGTATATCCATTTTCGGATCTGATCAAGAGACA
GGATGAGGATCGTTTCGCATGATTGAACAAGATGGATTGCACGCAGGTTCTCCGGCCGCTTGGGTGGAGA
GGCTATTCGGCTATGACTGGGCACAACAGACAATCGGCTGCTCTGATGCCGCCGTGTTCCGGCTGTCAGC
GCAGGGGCGCCCGGTTCTTTTTGTCAAGACCGACCTGTCCGGTGCCCTGAATGAACTGCAGGACGAGGCA
GCGCGGCTATCGTGGCTGGCCACGACGGGCGTTCCTTGCGCAGCTGTGCTCGACGTTGTCACTGAAGCGG
GAAGGGACTGGCTGCTATTGGGCGAAGTGCCGGGGCAGGATCTCCTGTCATCTCACCTTGCTCCTGCCGA
GAAAGTATCCATCATGGCTGATGCAATGCGGCGGCTGCATACGCTTGATCCGGCTACCTGCCCATTCGAC
CACCAAGCGAAACATCGCATCGAGCGAGCACGTACTCGGATGGAAGCCGGTCTTGTCGATCAGGATGATC
TGGACGAAGAGCATCAGGGGCTCGCGCCAGCCGAACTGTTCGCCAGGCTCAAGGCGCGCATGCCCGACGG
CGAGGATCTCGTCGTGACCCATGGCGATGCCTGCTTGCCGAATATCATGGTGGAAAATGGCCGCTTTTCT
GGATTCATCGACTGTGGCCGGCTGGGTGTGGCGGACCGCTATCAGGACATAGCGTTGGCTACCCGTGATA
TTGCTGAAGAGCTTGGCGGCGAATGGGCTGACCGCTTCCTCGTGCTTTACGGTATCGCCGCTCCCGATTC
GCAGCGCATCGCCTTCTATCGCCTTCTTGACGAGTTCTTCTGAGCGGGACTCTGGGGTTCGAAATGACCG
ACCAAGCGACGCCCAACCTGCCATCACGAGATTTCGATTCCACCGCCGCCTTCTATGAAAGGTTGGGCTT
CGGAATCGTTTTCCGGGACGCCGGCTGGATGATCCTCCAGCGCGGGGATCTCATGCTGGAGTTCTTCGCC
CACCCCAACTTGTTTATTGCAGCTTATAATGGTTACAAATAAAGCAATAGCATCACAAATTTCACAAATA
AAGCATTTTTTTCACTGCATTCTAGTTGTGGTTTGTCCAAACTCATCAATGTATCTTATCATGTCTGTAT
ACCGTCGACCTCTAGCTAGAGCTTGGCGTAATCATGGTCATAGCTGTTTCCTGTGTGAAATTGTTATCCG
CTCACAATTCCACACAACATACGAGCCGGAAGCATAAAGTGTAAAGCCTGGGGTGCCTAATGAGTGAGCT
AACTCACATTAATTGCGTTGCGCTCACTGCCCGCTTTCCAGTCGGGAAACCTGTCGTGCCAGCTGCATTA
ATGAATCGGCCAACGCGCGGGGAGAGGCGGTTTGCGTATTGGGCGCTCTTCCGCTTCCTCGCTCACTGAC
TCGCTGCGCTCGGTCGTTCGGCTGCGGCGAGCGGTATCAGCTCACTCAAAGGCGGTAATACGGTTATCCA
CAGAATCAGGGGATAACGCAGGAAAGAACATGTGAGCAAAAGGCCAGCAAAAGGCCAGGAACCGTAAAAA
GGCCGCGTTGCTGGCGTTTTTCCATAGGCTCCGCCCCCCTGACGAGCATCACAAAAATCGACGCTCAAGT
CAGAGGTGGCGAAACCCGACAGGACTATAAAGATACCAGGCGTTTCCCCCTGGAAGCTCCCTCGTGCGCT
CTCCTGTTCCGACCCTGCCGCTTACCGGATACCTGTCCGCCTTTCTCCCTTCGGGAAGCGTGGCGCTTTC
TCATAGCTCACGCTGTAGGTATCTCAGTTCGGTGTAGGTCGTTCGCTCCAAGCTGGGCTGTGTGCACGAA
CCCCCCGTTCAGCCCGACCGCTGCGCCTTATCCGGTAACTATCGTCTTGAGTCCAACCCGGTAAGACACG
ACTTATCGCCACTGGCAGCAGCCACTGGTAACAGGATTAGCAGAGCGAGGTATGTAGGCGGTGCTACAGA
GTTCTTGAAGTGGTGGCCTAACTACGGCTACACTAGAAGAACAGTATTTGGTATCTGCGCTCTGCTGAAG
CCAGTTACCTTCGGAAAAAGAGTTGGTAGCTCTTGATCCGGCAAACAAACCACCGCTGGTAGCGGTTTTT
TTGTTTGCAAGCAGCAGATTACGCGCAGAAAAAAAGGATCTCAAGAAGATCCTTTGATCTTTTCTACGGG
GTCTGACGCTCAGTGGAACGAAAACTCACGTTAAGGGATTTTGGTCATGAGATTATCAAAAAGGATCTTC
ACCTAGATCCTTTTAAATTAAAAATGAAGTTTTAAATCAATCTAAAGTATATATGAGTAAACTTGGTCTG
ACAGTTACCAATGCTTAATCAGTGAGGCACCTATCTCAGCGATCTGTCTATTTCGTTCATCCATAGTTGC
CTGACTCCCCGTCGTGTAGATAACTACGATACGGGAGGGCTTACCATCTGGCCCCAGTGCTGCAATGATA
CCGCGAGACCCACGCTCACCGGCTCCAGATTTATCAGCAATAAACCAGCCAGCCGGAAGGGCCGAGCGCA
GAAGTGGTCCTGCAACTTTATCCGCCTCCATCCAGTCTATTAATTGTTGCCGGGAAGCTAGAGTAAGTAG
TTCGCCAGTTAATAGTTTGCGCAACGTTGTTGCCATTGCTACAGGCATCGTGGTGTCACGCTCGTCGTTT
GGTATGGCTTCATTCAGCTCCGGTTCCCAACGATCAAGGCGAGTTACATGATCCCCCATGTTGTGCAAAA
AAGCGGTTAGCTCCTTCGGTCCTCCGATCGTTGTCAGAAGTAAGTTGGCCGCAGTGTTATCACTCATGGT
TATGGCAGCACTGCATAATTCTCTTACTGTCATGCCATCCGTAAGATGCTTTTCTGTGACTGGTGAGTAC
TCAACCAAGTCATTCTGAGAATAGTGTATGCGGCGACCGAGTTGCTCTTGCCCGGCGTCAATACGGGATA
ATACCGCGCCACATAGCAGAACTTTAAAAGTGCTCATCATTGGAAAACGTTCTTCGGGGCGAAAACTCTC
AAGGATCTTACCGCTGTTGAGATCCAGTTCGATGTAACCCACTCGTGCACCCAACTGATCTTCAGCATCT
TTTACTTTCACCAGCGTTTCTGGGTGAGCAAAAACAGGAAGGCAAAATGCCGCAAAAAAGGGAATAAGGG
CGACACGGAAATGTTGAATACTCATACTCTTCCTTTTTCAATATTATTGAAGCATTTATCAGGGTTATTG
TCTCATGAGCGGATACATATTTGAATGTATTTAGAAAAATAAACAAATAGGGGTTCCGCGCACATTTCCC
CGAAAAGTGCCACCTGACGTC
