Features (pLannotate 1.2.2; 21 found; start..end, strand, type, name):
    116..495     +  enhancer       CMV enhancer: human cytomegalovirus immediate early enhancer
    496..699     +  promoter       CMV promoter: human cytomegalovirus (CMV) immediate early promoter
    695..728     +  LTR            5' LTR (truncated) (fragment): truncated 5' long terminal repeat (LTR) from HIV-1
    744..762     +  promoter       T7 promoter: promoter for bacteriophage T7 RNA polymerase
    800..1516    +  CDS            mVenus: mVenus is a basic (constitutively fluorescent) yellow fluorescent protein published in 2006, derived from Aequorea victoria. It is reported to be a rapidly-maturing monomer with moderate acid sensitivity.
   1538..2155    +  CDS            carH (fragment): CARH_THET8 - Experimental evidence at protein level: Swiss-Prot protein existence level 1. Negative regulator of genes involved in carotenoid biosynthesis. From Thermus thermophilus (strain ATCC 27634 / DSM 579 / HB8).
   2241..2465    +  polyA_signal   bGH poly(A) signal: bovine growth hormone polyadenylation signal
   2469..2490    +  promoter       SV40 promoter (fragment): SV40 enhancer and early promoter
   2511..2939    +  rep_origin     f1 ori (sequence partly withheld): f1 bacteriophage origin of replication; arrow indicates direction of (+) strand synthesis
   2953..3282    +  promoter       SV40 promoter: SV40 enhancer and early promoter
   3349..4140    +  CDS            neo: KKA2_KLEPN - Also known as kan, nptII. Experimental evidence at protein level: Swiss-Prot protein existence level 1. Resistance to kanamycin, neomycin, paromomycin, ribostamycin, butirosin and gentamicin B. From Klebsiella pneumoniae.
   4164..4322    +  CDS            ble (fragment): BLE_KLEPN - Experimental evidence at protein level: Swiss-Prot protein existence level 1. Binding protein with a strong affinity to the bleomycin family of antibiotics. Binds to CL990; an antimitotic-antibiotic compound. From Klebsiella pneumoniae.
   4317..4438    +  polyA_signal   SV40 poly(A) signal: SV40 polyadenylation signal
   4511..4527    -  protein_bind   lac operator: The lac repressor binds to the lac operator to inhibit transcription in E. coli. This inhibition can be relieved by adding lactose or isopropyl-β-D-thiogalactopyranoside (IPTG). lac repressor encoded by lacI
   4535..4565    -  promoter       lac promoter: promoter for the E. coli lac operon
   4580..4601    -  protein_bind   CAP binding site: CAP binding activates transcription in the presence of cAMP. E. coli catabolite activator protein
   4614..4706    -  CDS            lacI (fragment): lac repressor; lacI; The lac repressor binds to the lac operator to inhibit transcription in E. coli. This inhibition can be relieved by adding lactose or isopropyl-β-D-thiogalactopyranoside (IPTG).
   4889..5477    -  rep_origin     ori: high-copy-number ColE1/pMB1/pBR322/pUC origin of replication
   5648..6508    -  CDS            AmpR: β-lactamase; bla; confers resistance to ampicillin, carbenicillin, and related antibiotics
   6509..6613    -  promoter       AmpR promoter: bla
   6672..6724    -  misc_feature   bom (fragment): basis of mobility region from pBR322
>Addgene plasmid #105824 | mV-TtCBD_656 | addgene full sequence | sequence record 209194 | Addgene NGS Result
GCGAGCAAAATTTAAGCTACAACAAGGCAAGGCTTGACCGACAATTGCATGAAGAATCTGCTTAGGGTTA
GGCGTTTTGCGCTGCTTCGCGATGTACGGGCCAGATATACGCGTTGACATTGATTATTGACTAGTTATTA
ATAGTAATCAATTACGGGGTCATTAGTTCATAGCCCATATATGGAGTTCCGCGTTACATAACTTACGGTA
AATGGCCCGCCTGGCTGACCGCCCAACGACCCCCGCCCATTGACGTCAATAATGACGTATGTTCCCATAG
TAACGCCAATAGGGACTTTCCATTGACGTCAATGGGTGGAGTATTTACGGTAAACTGCCCACTTGGCAGT
ACATCAAGTGTATCATATGCCAAGTACGCCCCCTATTGACGTCAATGACGGTAAATGGCCCGCCTGGCAT
TATGCCCAGTACATGACCTTATGGGACTTTCCTACTTGGCAGTACATCTACGTATTAGTCATCGCTATTA
CCATGGTGATGCGGTTTTGGCAGTACATCAATGGGCGTGGATAGCGGTTTGACTCACGGGGATTTCCAAG
TCTCCACCCCATTGACGTCAATGGGAGTTTGTTTTGGCACCAAAATCAACGGGACTTTCCAAAATGTCGT
AACAACTCCGCCCCATTGACGCAAATGGGCGGTAGGCGTGTACGGTGGGAGGTCTATATAAGCAGAGCTC
TCTGGCTAACTAGAGAACCCACTGCTTACTGGCTTATCGAAATTAATACGACTCACTATAGGGAGACCCA
AGCTGGCTAGCGGCGCCGGTACCGGTAGCATGGTGAGCAAGGGCGAGGAGCTGTTCACCGGGGTGGTGCC
CATCCTGGTCGAGCTGGACGGCGACGTAAACGGCCACAAGTTCAGCGTGTCCGGCGAGGGCGAGGGCGAT
GCCACCTACGGCAAGCTGACCCTGAAGCTGATCTGCACCACCGGCAAGCTGCCCGTGCCCTGGCCCACCC
TCGTGACCACCCTGGGCTACGGCCTGCAGTGCTTCGCCCGCTACCCCGACCACATGAAGCAGCACGACTT
CTTCAAGTCCGCCATGCCCGAAGGCTACGTCCAGGAGCGCACCATCTTCTTCAAGGACGACGGCAACTAC
AAGACCCGCGCCGAGGTGAAGTTCGAGGGCGACACCCTGGTGAACCGCATCGAGCTGAAGGGCATCGACT
TCAAGGAGGACGGCAACATCCTGGGGCACAAGCTGGAGTACAACTACAACAGCCACAACGTCTATATCAC
CGCCGACAAGCAGAAGAACGGCATCAAGGCCAACTTCAAGATCCGCCACAACATCGAGGACGGCGGCGTG
CAGCTCGCCGACCACTACCAGCAGAACACCCCCATCGGCGACGGCCCCGTGCTGCTGCCCGACAACCACT
ACCTGAGCTACCAGTCCAAACTGAGCAAAGACCCCAACGAGAAGCGCGATCACATGGTCCTGCTGGAGTT
CGTGACCGCCGCCGGGATCACTCTCGGCATGGACGAGCTGTACAAGGGCAGTTCAGGATCATCCGGTCCC
GAGGACCTCGGCACCGGACTCCTCGAAGCACTCTTGAGAGGAGATTTGGCCGGCGCCGAGGCTCTCTTTC
GACGGGGGCTTAGGTTTTGGGGACCCGAGGGTATTCTGGAGCACCTGCTCCTGCCTGTGCTTCGGGAGGT
GGGAGAAGCCTGGCATCGCGGCGAGATCGGTGTGGCCGAGGAGCATCTGGCATCCACATTTCTGCGCGCG
AGACTGCAGGAGCTGCTCGACCTCGCCGGGTTCCCACCTGGCCCCCCCGTGCTGGTAACCACGCCACCAG
GGGAGAGGCACGAGATCGGCGCAATGTTGGCTGCCTATCACCTGCGAAGGAAGGGCGTGCCAGCGCTGTA
CTTGGGACCAGACACCCCCCTCCCCGATCTCAGAGCACTTGCGAGACGGCTCGGAGCCGGAGCGGTGGTT
CTGTCAGCTTTGCTTTCCGAGCCTCTCAGGGCGTTGCCAGACGGCGCACTGAAAGACTTGGCACCTCGGG
TGTTCCTGGGAGGGCAAGGAGCCGGCCCTGAAGAGGCCCGACGGCTCGGGGCCGAGTACATGGAAGATCT
GAAGGGATTGGCCGAAGCACTGTGGCTTCCAAGAGGACCAGAGAAAGAAGCAATCCCCGGATAAAAGCTT
GATCCGGCTGCTAACAAAGCGGATCCGAGCTCGGTACCAAGCTTAAGTTTAAACCGCTGATCAGCCTCGA
CTGTGCCTTCTAGTTGCCAGCCATCTGTTGTTTGCCCCTCCCCCGTGCCTTCCTTGACCCTGGAAGGTGC
CACTCCCACTGTCCTTTCCTAATAAAATGAGGAAATTGCATCGCATTGTCTGAGTAGGTGTCATTCTATT
CTGGGGGGTGGGGTGGGGCAGGACAGCAAGGGGGAGGATTGGGAAGACAATAGCAGGCATGCTGGGGATG
CGGTGGGCTCTATGGCTTCTGAGGCGGAAAGAACCAGCTGGGGCTCTAGGGGGTATCCCC
[124 nt withheld, positions 2511-2634]
C
[91 nt withheld, positions 2636-2726]
A
[49 nt withheld, positions 2728-2776]
CCTTTGACGTTGGAGTCCACGTTCTTT
[37 nt withheld, positions 2804-2840]
ACCCTATCTCGGTCTATTCTTTTGATTTATAAGGGATTTTGCCGATTTCGGCCTATTGGTTAAAAAATGA
GCTGATTTAACAAAAATTTAACGCGAATTAATTCTGTGGAATGTGTGTCAGTTAGGGTGTGGAAAGTCCC
CAGGCTCCCCAGCAGGCAGAAGTATGCAAAGCATGCATCTCAATTAGTCAGCAACCAGGTGTGGAAAGTC
CCCAGGCTCCCCAGCAGGCAGAAGTATGCAAAGCATGCATCTCAATTAGTCAGCAACCATAGTCCCGCCC
CTAACTCCGCCCATCCCGCCCCTAACTCCGCCCAGTTCCGCCCATTCTCCGCCCCATGGCTGACTAATTT
TTTTTATTTATGCAGAGGCCGAGGCCGCCTCTGCCTCTGAGCTATTCCAGAAGTAGTGAGGAGGCTTTTT
TGGAGGCCTAGGCTTTTGCAAAAAGCTCCCGGGAGCTTGTATATCCATTTTCGGATCTGATCAAGAGACA
GGATGAGGATCGTTTCGCATGATTGAACAAGATGGATTGCACGCAGGTTCTCCGGCCGCTTGGGTGGAGA
GGCTATTCGGCTATGACTGGGCACAACAGACAATCGGCTGCTCTGATGCCGCCGTGTTCCGGCTGTCAGC
GCAGGGGCGCCCGGTTCTTTTTGTCAAGACCGACCTGTCCGGTGCCCTGAATGAACTGCAGGACGAGGCA
GCGCGGCTATCGTGGCTGGCCACGACGGGCGTTCCTTGCGCAGCTGTGCTCGACGTTGTCACTGAAGCGG
GAAGGGACTGGCTGCTATTGGGCGAAGTGCCGGGGCAGGATCTCCTGTCATCTCACCTTGCTCCTGCCGA
GAAAGTATCCATCATGGCTGATGCAATGCGGCGGCTGCATACGCTTGATCCGGCTACCTGCCCATTCGAC
CACCAAGCGAAACATCGCATCGAGCGAGCACGTACTCGGATGGAAGCCGGTCTTGTCGATCAGGATGATC
TGGACGAAGAGCATCAGGGGCTCGCGCCAGCCGAACTGTTCGCCAGGCTCAAGGCGCGCATGCCCGACGG
CGAGGATCTCGTCGTGACCCATGGCGATGCCTGCTTGCCGAATATCATGGTGGAAAATGGCCGCTTTTCT
GGATTCATCGACTGTGGCCGGCTGGGTGTGGCGGACCGCTATCAGGACATAGCGTTGGCTACCCGTGATA
TTGCTGAAGAGCTTGGCGGCGAATGGGCTGACCGCTTCCTCGTGCTTTACGGTATCGCCGCTCCCGATTC
GCAGCGCATCGCCTTCTATCGCCTTCTTGACGAGTTCTTCTGAGCGGGACTCTGGGGTTCGAAATGACCG
ACCAAGCGACGCCCAACCTGCCATCACGAGATTTCGATTCCACCGCCGCCTTCTATGAAAGGTTGGGCTT
CGGAATCGTTTTCCGGGACGCCGGCTGGATGATCCTCCAGCGCGGGGATCTCATGCTGGAGTTCTTCGCC
CACCCCAACTTGTTTATTGCAGCTTATAATGGTTACAAATAAAGCAATAGCATCACAAATTTCACAAATA
AAGCATTTTTTTCACTGCATTCTAGTTGTGGTTTGTCCAAACTCATCAATGTATCTTATCATGTCTGTAT
ACCGTCGACCTCTAGCTAGAGCTTGGCGTAATCATGGTCATAGCTGTTTCCTGTGTGAAATTGTTATCCG
CTCACAATTCCACACAACATACGAGCCGGAAGCATAAAGTGTAAAGCCTGGGGTGCCTAATGAGTGAGCT
AACTCACATTAATTGCGTTGCGCTCACTGCCCGCTTTCCAGTCGGGAAACCTGTCGTGCCAGCTGCATTA
ATGAATCGGCCAACGCGCGGGGAGAGGCGGTTTGCGTATTGGGCGCTCTTCCGCTTCCTCGCTCACTGAC
TCGCTGCGCTCGGTCGTTCGGCTGCGGCGAGCGGTATCAGCTCACTCAAAGGCGGTAATACGGTTATCCA
CAGAATCAGGGGATAACGCAGGAAAGAACATGTGAGCAAAAGGCCAGCAAAAGGCCAGGAACCGTAAAAA
GGCCGCGTTGCTGGCGTTTTTCCATAGGCTCCGCCCCCCTGACGAGCATCACAAAAATCGACGCTCAAGT
CAGAGGTGGCGAAACCCGACAGGACTATAAAGATACCAGGCGTTTCCCCCTGGAAGCTCCCTCGTGCGCT
CTCCTGTTCCGACCCTGCCGCTTACCGGATACCTGTCCGCCTTTCTCCCTTCGGGAAGCGTGGCGCTTTC
TCATAGCTCACGCTGTAGGTATCTCAGTTCGGTGTAGGTCGTTCGCTCCAAGCTGGGCTGTGTGCACGAA
CCCCCCGTTCAGCCCGACCGCTGCGCCTTATCCGGTAACTATCGTCTTGAGTCCAACCCGGTAAGACACG
ACTTATCGCCACTGGCAGCAGCCACTGGTAACAGGATTAGCAGAGCGAGGTATGTAGGCGGTGCTACAGA
GTTCTTGAAGTGGTGGCCTAACTACGGCTACACTAGAAGAACAGTATTTGGTATCTGCGCTCTGCTGAAG
CCAGTTACCTTCGGAAAAAGAGTTGGTAGCTCTTGATCCGGCAAACAAACCACCGCTGGTAGCGGTGGTT
TTTTTGTTTGCAAGCAGCAGATTACGCGCAGAAAAAAAGGATCTCAAGAAGATCCTTTGATCTTTTCTAC
GGGGTCTGACGCTCAGTGGAACGAAAACTCACGTTAAGGGATTTTGGTCATGAGATTATCAAAAAGGATC
TTCACCTAGATCCTTTTAAATTAAAAATGAAGTTTTAAATCAATCTAAAGTATATATGAGTAAACTTGGT
CTGACAGTTACCAATGCTTAATCAGTGAGGCACCTATCTCAGCGATCTGTCTATTTCGTTCATCCATAGT
TGCCTGACTCCCCGTCGTGTAGATAACTACGATACGGGAGGGCTTACCATCTGGCCCCAGTGCTGCAATG
ATACCGCGAGACCCACGCTCACCGGCTCCAGATTTATCAGCAATAAACCAGCCAGCCGGAAGGGCCGAGC
GCAGAAGTGGTCCTGCAACTTTATCCGCCTCCATCCAGTCTATTAATTGTTGCCGGGAAGCTAGAGTAAG
TAGTTCGCCAGTTAATAGTTTGCGCAACGTTGTTGCCATTGCTACAGGCATCGTGGTGTCACGCTCGTCG
TTTGGTATGGCTTCATTCAGCTCCGGTTCCCAACGATCAAGGCGAGTTACATGATCCCCCATGTTGTGCA
AAAAAGCGGTTAGCTCCTTCGGTCCTCCGATCGTTGTCAGAAGTAAGTTGGCCGCAGTGTTATCACTCAT
GGTTATGGCAGCACTGCATAATTCTCTTACTGTCATGCCATCCGTAAGATGCTTTTCTGTGACTGGTGAG
TACTCAACCAAGTCATTCTGAGAATAGTGTATGCGGCGACCGAGTTGCTCTTGCCCGGCGTCAATACGGG
ATAATACCGCGCCACATAGCAGAACTTTAAAAGTGCTCATCATTGGAAAACGTTCTTCGGGGCGAAAACT
CTCAAGGATCTTACCGCTGTTGAGATCCAGTTCGATGTAACCCACTCGTGCACCCAACTGATCTTCAGCA
TCTTTTACTTTCACCAGCGTTTCTGGGTGAGCAAAAACAGGAAGGCAAAATGCCGCAAAAAAGGGAATAA
GGGCGACACGGAAATGTTGAATACTCATACTCTTCCTTTTTCAATATTATTGAAGCATTTATCAGGGTTA
TTGTCTCATGAGCGGATACATATTTGAATGTATTTAGAAAAATAAACAAATAGGGGTTCCGCGCACATTT
CCCCGAAAAGTGCCACCTGACGTCGACGGATCGGGAGATCTCCCGATCCCCTATGGTGCACTCTCAGTAC
AATCTGCTCTGATGCCGCATAGTTAAGCCAGTATCTGCTCCCTGCTTGTGTGTTGGAGGTCGCTGAGTAG
TGC
